Addgene plasmid #139890: pBEL1886
Purpose: Complementation plasmid for LetAB with LetB PLL1 deletion
Depositing lab: Gira Bhabha & Damian Ekiert. Depositing organization: NYU Grossman School of Medicine. Publication: LetB Structure Reveals a Tunnel for Lipid Transport across the Bacterial Envelope. Isom GL, Coudray N, MacRae MR, McManus CT, Ekiert DC, Bhabha G. Cell. 2020 Apr 30;181(3):653-664.e19. doi: 10.1016/j.cell.2020.03.030. PubMed 32359438.
Backbone
  Vector backbone: pET17b
  Vector type: Bacterial Expression
Growth in bacteria
  Bacterial resistance: Ampicillin, 100 μg/mL
  Growth temperature: 37°C
  Growth strain: DH5alpha
  Copy number: High Copy
Gene/Insert
  Gene/Insert name: LetAB
  Species: E. coli
  Mutation: LetA-LetB(delta114-128, P113G)
  Cloning method: Gibson Cloning
Terms and licenses: Academic/Nonprofit Terms; Industry Terms: Not Available to Industry
Depositor comments: Please visit https://www.biorxiv.org/content/10.1101/748145v1 for bioRxiv preprint.
How to cite: pBEL1886 was a gift from Gira Bhabha & Damian Ekiert (Addgene plasmid # 139890 ; http://n2t.net/addgene:139890 ; RRID:Addgene_139890)
