[The description below was written by a language model from this plasmid's Addgene catalogue record and pLannotate feature annotations shown in this document.]
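Description:
pBEL1886 is a bacterial expression plasmid built on the pET17b backbone and carrying the E. coli letAB operon with a targeted deletion in LetB. It is propagated in E. coli through a ColE1/pMB1-type origin and selected with ampicillin via the β-lactamase (AmpR) gene and its native promoter. The feature table also shows the pBR322-derived bom mobility region and a rop gene. Rop normally restrains copy number, although the catalogue entry lists the plasmid as high copy.

The insert sits between a T7 promoter with the efficient T7 gene 10 ribosome binding site and a T7 terminator. It comprises two reading frames annotated under their older names, yebS (LetA) and yebT (LetB), whose annotated coordinates overlap slightly, consistent with the genes having been cloned in their native operon arrangement. Both proteins are described as components of a transport pathway that contributes to membrane integrity, and LetB is thought to span the periplasm and move substrates between the inner and outer membranes. In this construct LetB lacks residues 114–128 and carries a P113G substitution, a change the record calls the PLL1 deletion. The record does not expand that abbreviation. A short fragment annotated as a T7 gene 10B-derived solubility tag lies downstream of yebT, before the terminator. It is probably residual vector sequence, and the record gives no indication that it is fused to LetB. The insert was assembled by Gibson cloning.

The stated purpose is complementation: supplying LetAB with the mutant LetB so that the functional consequence of removing this region can be tested. This fits the associated structural study of LetB as a lipid transport tunnel across the bacterial envelope.
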