Features (pLannotate 1.2.2; 12 found; start..end, strand, type, name):
    146..164     +  promoter       T7 promoter: promoter for bacteriophage T7 RNA polymerase
    196..218     +  RBS            RBS: efficient ribosome binding site from bacteriophage T7 gene 10 (Olins and Rangwala, 1989)
    226..1506    +  CDS            yebS: YEBS_ECOLI - Experimental evidence at protein level: Swiss-Prot protein existence level 1. Component of a transport pathway that contributes to membrane integrity. From Escherichia coli (strain K12).
   1478..4063    +  CDS            yebT: YEBT_ECOLI - Experimental evidence at protein level: Swiss-Prot protein existence level 1. Component of a transport pathway that contributes to membrane integrity (PubMed:27795327). May directly span the intermembrane space, facilitating the transport of substrates across the periplasm (Probable). From Escherichia coli (strain K12).
   4088..4137    +  CDS            SET1 (fragment): solubility-enhancement tag derived from T7 phage gene 10B
   4145..4192    +  terminator     T7 terminator: transcription terminator for bacteriophage T7 RNA polymerase
   4323..4427    +  promoter       AmpR promoter: bla
   4428..5288    +  CDS            AmpR: β-lactamase; bla; confers resistance to ampicillin, carbenicillin, and related antibiotics
   5459..6047    +  rep_origin     ori: high-copy-number ColE1/pMB1/pBR322/pUC origin of replication
   6233..6372    -  misc_feature   bom: basis of mobility region from pBR322
   6474..6665    -  CDS            rop: Rop protein, which maintains plasmids at low copy number; rop
   6682..34      +  CDS            YPB1_ECOLX (across the origin): Protein predicted: Swiss-Prot protein existence level 4. From Escherichia coli.
>Addgene plasmid #139890 | pBEL1886 | addgene full sequence | sequence record 309718 | Addgene NGS Result
TCACGTTCGCTCGCGTATCGGTGATTCATTCTGCTAACCAGTAAGGCAACCCCGCCAGCCTAGCCGGGTC
CTCAACGACAGGAGCACGATCATGCGCACCCGTGGCCAGGACCCAACGCTGCCCGAGATCTCGATCCCGC
GAAATTAATACGACTCACTATAGGGAGACCACAACGGTTTCCCTCTAGAAATAATTTTGTTTAACTTTAA
GAAGGAGATATACATATGGCTCTTAACACACCACAAATTACGCCGACAAAAAAGATAACAGTGAGGGCAA
TCGGCGAGGAACTGCCGCGTGGTGATTACCAACGTTGCCCGCAATGTGACATGCTGTTTAGCCTGCCCGA
GATAAATTCTCATCAAAGTGCCTATTGTCCGCGCTGTCAGGCAAAAATTCGTGACGGGCGCGACTGGTCG
CTAACGCGCCTGGCGGCAATGGCCTTCACCATGCTGTTGCTTATGCCGTTTGCCTGGGGCGAACCGCTGT
TGCATATCTGGCTGTTAGGCATTCGTATTGACGCCAACGTTATGCAAGGCATCTGGCAAATGACCAAACA
GGGCGATGCGATAACGGGGTCGATGGTCTTTTTCTGCGTTATTGGTGCCCCGCTCATTCTGGTGACCTCC
ATAGCTTATTTATGGTTTGGTAACCGACTGGGAATGAATTTACGTCCGGTACTGCTGATGCTTGAGCGAC
TTAAAGAGTGGGTAATGCTCGATATCTACCTGGTCGGCATTGGCGTTGCTTCTATAAAGGTACAGGATTA
TGCCCATATCCAGGCTGGTGTCGGCTTGTTCTCTTTTGTGGCGTTGGTGATTTTAACGACGGTGACGTTG
TCACATCTTAATGTCGAAGAACTGTGGGAGCGATTTTATCCGCAGCGCCCCGCTACGCGTAGGGACGAGA
AACTTCGTGTCTGCCTAGGGTGCCATTTTACCGGCTATCCAGATCAGCGTGGTCGCTGCCCGCGTTGCCA
TATCCCGCTACGCCTGCGTCGCCGTCATAGTCTGCAAAAATGCTGGGCGGCGCTGTTAGCGTCAATCGTT
TTATTGTTACCTGCCAACCTGTTGCCTATTTCTATCATTTATCTGAACGGAGGACGGCAGGAAGATACAA
TTCTTTCCGGAATTATGTCGCTGGCAAGTAGCAACATTGCGGTTGCAGGAATCGTGTTTATCGCCAGTAT
TCTGGTCCCGTTTACTAAAGTGATCGTCATGTTCACTTTACTGTTGAGCATTCATTTTAAATGCCAGCAA
GGTTTACGCACACGCATTCTGTTACTGCGGATGGTGACCTGGATTGGTCGCTGGTCGATGCTCGACCTGT
TTGTCATATCTTTAACCATGTCGCTGATTAATCGCGATCAGATCCTCGCTTTTACTATGGGACCGGCTGC
GTTTTATTTCGGCGCAGCGGTAATTTTGACTATTCTTGCTGTGGAATGGCTGGACAGCCGCTTACTTTGG
GATGCACATGAGTCAGGAAACGCCCGCTTCGACGACTGAAGCGCAGATTAAAAATAAACGCCGTATCTCA
CCTTTCTGGCTGCTGCCGTTCATCGCGCTAATGATTGCCAGTTGGCTGATTTGGGACAGTTATCAGGACC
GGGGTAATACCGTCACCATCGACTTTATGTCGGCGGATGGTATTGTTCCAGGCCGTACGCCTGTTCGTTA
TCAGGGCGTTGAAGTCGGAACAGTGCAGGACATCAGCCTCAGCGACGATCTTCGTAAGATTGAAGTCAAG
GTCAGCATCAAGTCCGATATGAAAGATGCGCTGCGCGAAGAGACTCAGTTCTGGCTGGTGACGGGAGGGA
ACTATATCGGCATGATGCCCGGGAAAGGTAAAGAGCAGGATCACTTTGTCGCACTCGATACCCAACCGAA
ATATCGGCTGGACAATGGCGATCTGATGATCCACCTGCAAGCCCCCGATCTCGGTTCGCTGAACAGCGGT
TCATTGGTCTATTTCCGCAAGATCCCGGTGGGAAAAGTCTACGACTATGCCATCAATCCCAACAAGCAAG
GCGTGGTGATTGATGTCCTGATCGAGCGGCGTTTTACCGATCTGGTGAAAAAAGGTAGCCGTTTCTGGAA
CGTTTCCGGCGTTGATGCCAACGTCAGTATCAGTGGCGCGAAGGTGAAACTGGAAAGCTTGGCGGCACTG
GTTAACGGTGCGATTGCCTTCGATTCACCAGAAGAGTCGAAACCTGCCGAGGCGGAAGATACCTTTGGTC
TGTATGAAGATCTGGCCCACAGCCAGCGTGGCGTAATAATAAAACTGGAACTGCCGAGTGGGGCCGGATT
AACCGCCGACTCGACGCCGTTAATGTATCAGGGGCTGGAAGTCGGACAGCTGACTAAACTGGATTTAAAT
CCTGGTGGTAAAGTCACAGGGGAAATGACCGTTGATCCCAGCGTCGTTACCCTGCTTCGTGAAAATACCC
GCATCGAATTACGCAACCCGAAATTATCCCTTAGCGATGCTAATCTCAGCGCCCTGCTGACCGGCAAAAC
CTTCGAGCTGGTGCCCGGCGATGGCGAGCCACGCAAAGAATTCGTTGTTGTGCCAGGCGAAAAAGCACTG
CTGCATGAACCTGATGTTCTGACGCTGACCCTGACCGCGCCGGAAAGTTACGGTATTGATGCGGGTCAGC
CGCTCATTCTTCACGGCGTGCAGGTAGGCCAGGTTATCGATCGTAAACTCACCAGCAAAGGCGTCACCTT
TACCGTCGCCATCGAGCCTCAGCATCGCGAACTGGTAAAAGGCGATAGCAAATTTGTCGTCAACAGCCGT
GTCGATGTGAAGGTGGGGCTGGATGGCGTTGAGTTTCTCGGTGCCAGCGCCTCAGAATGGATCAATGGCG
GGATCCGTATTCTGCCGGGCGATAAAGGTGAGATGAAAGCCAGCTATCCACTGTATGCCAATTTGGAAAA
AGCGCTGGAGAACAGCCTTAGCGATTTACCCACCACAACCGTGAGTTTGAGTGCAGAGACGCTGCCGGAT
GTGCAGGCAGGATCGGTAGTGCTGTACCGTAAATTTGAAGTTGGTGAAGTGATTACCGTGCGTCCGCGAG
CTAACGCGTTTGACATCGATCTGCATATTAAGCCGGAGTATCGCAACCTTCTGACCAGCAATAGCGTGTT
CTGGGCAGAAGGCGGGGCGAAAGTTCAGCTGAATGGTAGTGGTCTGACCGTACAGGCATCCCCGCTCTCC
AGAGCTCTAAAGGGAGCCATTAGCTTCGACAACCTCAGCGGTGCCAGCGCCAGTCAGCGTAAAGGCGATA
AGCGTATTCTGTATGCTTCCGAAACAGCGGCCCGTGCGGTTGGCGGGCAGATTACGCTTCACGCTTTCGA
TGCCGGAAAACTGGCGGTCGGGATGCCAATTCGCTATCTCGGTATTGACATCGGGCAAATCCAGACGCTG
GATCTGATTACCGCACGCAATGAAGTACAGGCAAAGGCGGTACTTTACCCGGAATATGTCCAGACCTTTG
CTCGCGGTGGTACGCGCTTCTCAGTGGTCACACCGCAAATTTCGGCAGCTGGCGTTGAGCATCTTGATAC
TATCCTCCAGCCGTATATCAACGTCGAACCAGGCCGGGGCAATCCTCGCCGCGACTTTGAATTACAAGAG
GCCACCATTACTGATTCGCGGTACCTGGATGGCTTAAGCATTATTGTTGAAGCGCCGGAAGCCGGTTCGT
TAGGCATCGGTACGCCTGTGCTGTTCCGTGGTCTGGAAGTCGGTACGGTTACAGGAATGACGCTGGGGAC
ATTGTCAGATCGCGTGATGATTGCGATGCGCATCAGTAAACGCTATCAACACCTGGTGCGTAACAATTCC
GTCTTCTGGTTGGCATCGGGTTACAGTCTGGACTTTGGTCTGACGGGCGGCGTAGTGAAAACCGGCACCT
TTAACCAGTTTATCCGTGGCGGCATCGCCTTCGCCACGCCTCCGGGTACGCCACTGGCACCGAAAGCCCA
GGAAGGCAAACACTTCCTGTTGCAGGAAAGTGAACCGAAAGAGTGGCGTGAATGGGGAACTGCGCTTCCC
AAATAATGCCCACCTCGAGCAGATCCGGCTGCTAACAAAGCCCGAAAGGAAGCTGAGTTGGCTGCTGCCA
CCGCTGAGCAATAACTAGCATAACCCCTTGGGGCCTCTAAACGGGTCTTGAGGGGTTTTTTGCTGAAAGG
AGGAACTATATCCGGATAATTCTTGAAGACGAAAGGGCCTCGTGATACGCCTATTTTTATAGGTTAATGT
CATGATAATAATGGTTTCTTAGACGTCAGGTGGCACTTTTCGGGGAAATGTGCGCGGAACCCCTATTTGT
TTATTTTTCTAAATACATTCAAATATGTATCCGCTCATGAGACAATAACCCTGATAAATGCTTCAATAAT
ATTGAAAAAGGAAGAGTATGAGTATTCAACATTTCCGTGTCGCCCTTATTCCCTTTTTTGCGGCATTTTG
CCTTCCTGTTTTTGCTCACCCAGAAACGCTGGTGAAAGTAAAAGATGCTGAAGATCAGTTGGGTGCACGA
GTGGGTTACATCGAACTGGATCTCAACAGCGGTAAGATCCTTGAGAGTTTTCGCCCCGAAGAACGTTTTC
CAATGATGAGCACTTTTAAAGTTCTGCTATGTGGCGCGGTATTATCCCGTGTTGACGCCGGGCAAGAGCA
ACTCGGTCGCCGCATACACTATTCTCAGAATGACTTGGTTGAGTACTCACCAGTCACAGAAAAGCATCTT
ACGGATGGCATGACAGTAAGAGAATTATGCAGTGCTGCCATAACCATGAGTGATAACACTGCGGCCAACT
TACTTCTGACAACGATCGGAGGACCGAAGGAGCTAACCGCTTTTTTGCACAACATGGGGGATCATGTAAC
TCGCCTTGATCGTTGGGAACCGGAGCTGAATGAAGCCATACCAAACGACGAGCGTGACACCACGATGCCT
GCAGCAATGGCAACAACGTTGCGCAAACTATTAACTGGCGAACTACTTACTCTAGCTTCCCGGCAACAAT
TAATAGACTGGATGGAGGCGGATAAAGTTGCAGGACCACTTCTGCGCTCGGCCCTTCCGGCTGGCTGGTT
TATTGCTGATAAATCTGGAGCCGGTGAGCGTGGGTCTCGCGGTATCATTGCAGCACTGGGGCCAGATGGT
AAGCCCTCCCGTATCGTAGTTATCTACACGACGGGGAGTCAGGCAACTATGGATGAACGAAATAGACAGA
TCGCTGAGATAGGTGCCTCACTGATTAAGCATTGGTAACTGTCAGACCAAGTTTACTCATATATACTTTA
GATTGATTTAAAACTTCATTTTTAATTTAAAAGGATCTAGGTGAAGATCCTTTTTGATAATCTCATGACC
AAAATCCCTTAACGTGAGTTTTCGTTCCACTGAGCGTCAGACCCCGTAGAAAAGATCAAAGGATCTTCTT
GAGATCCTTTTTTTCTGCGCGTAATCTGCTGCTTGCAAACAAAAAAACCACCGCTACCAGCGGTGGTTTG
TTTGCCGGATCAAGAGCTACCAACTCTTTTTCCGAAGGTAACTGGCTTCAGCAGAGCGCAGATACCAAAT
ACTGTCCTTCTAGTGTAGCCGTAGTTAGGCCACCACTTCAAGAACTCTGTAGCACCGCCTACATACCTCG
CTCTGCTAATCCTGTTACCAGTGGCTGCTGCCAGTGGCGATAAGTCGTGTCTTACCGGGTTGGACTCAAG
ACGATAGTTACCGGATAAGGCGCAGCGGTCGGGCTGAACGGGGGGTTCGTGCACACAGCCCAGCTTGGAG
CGAACGACCTACACCGAACTGAGATACCTACAGCGTGAGCTATGAGAAAGCGCCACGCTTCCCGAAGGGA
GAAAGGCGGACAGGTATCCGGTAAGCGGCAGGGTCGGAACAGGAGAGCGCACGAGGGAGCTTCCAGGGGG
AAACGCCTGGTATCTTTATAGTCCTGTCGGGTTTCGCCACCTCTGACTTGAGCGTCGATTTTTGTGATGC
TCGTCAGGGGGGCGGAGCCTATGGAAAAACGCCAGCAACGCGGCCTTTTTACGGTTCCTGGCCTTTTGCT
GGCCTTTTGCTCACATGTTCTTTCCTGCGTTATCCCCTGATTCTGTGGATAACCGTATTACCGCCTTTGA
GTGAGCTGATACCGCTCGCCGCAGCCGAACGACCGAGCGCAGCGAGTCAGTGAGCGAGGAAGCGGAAGAG
CGCCTGATGCGGTATTTTCTCCTTACGCATCTGTGCGGTATTTCACACCGCAATGGTGCACTCTCAGTAC
AATCTGCTCTGATGCCGCATAGTTAAGCCAGTATACACTCCGCTATCGCTACGTGACTGGGTCATGGCTG
CGCCCCGACACCCGCCAACACCCGCTGACGCGCCCTGACGGGCTTGTCTGCTCCCGGCATCCGCTTACAG
ACAAGCTGTGACCGTCTCCGGGAGCTGCATGTGTCAGAGGTTTTCACCGTCATCACCGAAACGCGCGAGG
CAGCTGCGGTAAAGCTCATCAGCGTGGTCGTGAAGCGATTCACAGATGTCTGCCTGTTCATCCGCGTCCA
GCTCGTTGAGTTTCTCCAGAAGCGTTAATGTCTGGCTTCTGATAAAGCGGGCCATGTTAAGGGCGGTTTT
TTCCTGTTTGGTCACTGATGCCTCCGTGTAAGGGGGATTTCTGTTCATGGGGGTAATGATACCGATGAAA
CGAGAGAGGATGCTCACGATACGGGTTACTGATGATGAACATGCCCGGTTACTGGAACGTTGTGAGGGTA
AACAACTGGCGGTATGGATGCGGCGGGACCAGAGAAAAATCACTCAGGGTCAATGCCAGCGCTTCGTTAA
TACAGATGTAGGTGTTCCACAGGGTAGCCAGCAGCATCCTGCGATGCAGATCCGGAACATAATGGTGCAG
GGCGCTGACTTCCGCGTTTCCAGACTTTACGAAACACGGAAACCGAAGACCATTCATGTTGTTGCTCAGG
TCGCAGACGTTTTGCAGCAGCAGTCGCT
